LOCUS       Exported 6461 bp ds-DNA circular SYN 12-MAY-2021
DEFINITION  Targeting expression to neuronal and glial cell types in mice,
            non-human primates, and human retina.
ACCESSION   .
VERSION     .
KEYWORDS    45_pAAV-ProC10-CatCh-GFP-WPRE
SOURCE      synthetic DNA construct
  ORGANISM  synthetic DNA construct
REFERENCE   1 (bases 1 to 6461)
  AUTHORS   Juttner J, Szabo A, Gross-Scherf B, Morikawa RK, Rompani SB, Hantz
            P, Szikra T, Esposti F, Cowan CS, Bharioke A, Patino-Alvarez CP,
            Keles O, Kusnyerik A, Azoulay T, Hartl D, Krebs AR, Schubeler D,
            Hajdu RI, Lukats A, Nemeth J, Nagy ZZ, Wu KC, Wu RH, Xiang L, Fang
            XL, Jin ZB, Goldblum D, Hasler PW, Scholl HPN, Krol J, Roska B
  TITLE     Targeting neuronal and glial cell types with synthetic promoter AAVs
            in mice, non-human primates and humans.
  JOURNAL   Nat Neurosci. 2019 Jul 8. pii: 10.1038/s41593-019-0431-2. doi:
            10.1038/s41593-019-0431-2.
  PUBMED    31285614
REFERENCE   2 (bases 1 to 6461)
  AUTHORS   .
  TITLE     Direct Submission
  JOURNAL   Exported May 12, 2021 from SnapGene Server 1.1.58
            http://www.snapgene.com
FEATURES             Location/Qualifiers
     source          1..6461
                     /organism="synthetic DNA construct"
                     /mol_type="other DNA"
     repeat_region   1..130
                     /label=AAV2 ITR (alternate)
                     /note="Functional equivalent of wild-type AAV2 ITR"
     promoter        702..898
                     /label=SV40 promoter
                     /note="SV40 early promoter"
     rep_origin      749..884
                     /label=SV40 ori
                     /note="SV40 origin of replication"
     primer_bind     811..830
                     /label=SV40pro-F
                     /note="SV40 promoter/origin, forward primer"
     regulatory      905..914
                     /regulatory_class="other"
                     /note="vertebrate consensus sequence for strong initiation
                     of translation (Kozak, 1987)"
     CDS             911..1834
                     /codon_start=1
                     /product="N-terminal fragment of channelrhodopsin-2 from
                     the alga Chlamydomonas reinhardtii (Nagel et al., 2003)"
                     /label=ChR2
                     /note="blue light-activated cation channel"
                     /translation="MDYGGALSAVGRELLFVTNPVVVNGSVLVPEDQCYCAGWIESRGT
                     NGAQTASNVLQWLAAGFSILLLMFYAYQTWKSTCGWEEIYVCAIEMVKVILEFFFEFKN
                     PSMLYLATGHRVQWLRYAEWLLTCPVICIHLSNLTGLSNDYSRRTMGLLVSDIGTIVWG
                     ATSAMATGYVKVIFFCLGLCYGANTFFHAAKAYIEGYHTVPKGRCRQVVTGMAWLFFVS
                     WGMFPILFILGPEGFGVLSVYGSTVGHTIIDLMSKNCWGLLGHYLRVLIHEHILIHGDI
                     RKTTKLNIGGTEIEVETLVEDEAEAGA"
     CDS             1841..2557
                     /codon_start=1
                     /product="enhanced GFP"
                     /label=EGFP
                     /translation="MVSKGEELFTGVVPILVELDGDVNGHKFSVSGEGEGDATYGKLTL
                     KFICTTGKLPVPWPTLVTTLTYGVQCFSRYPDHMKQHDFFKSAMPEGYVQERTIFFKDD
                     GNYKTRAEVKFEGDTLVNRIELKGIDFKEDGNILGHKLEYNYNSHNVYIMADKQKNGIK
                     VNFKIRHNIEDGSVQLADHYQQNTPIGDGPVLLPDNHYLSTQSALSKDPNEKRDHMVLL
                     EFVTAAGITLGMDELYK"
     primer_bind     complement(1886..1907)
                     /label=EGFP-N
                     /note="EGFP, reverse primer"
     primer_bind     complement(2147..2166)
                     /label=EXFP-R
                     /note="For distinguishing EGFP variants, reverse primer"
     primer_bind     2494..2515
                     /label=EGFP-C
                     /note="EGFP, forward primer"
     misc_feature    2588..3176
                     /label=WPRE
                     /note="woodchuck hepatitis virus posttranscriptional
                     regulatory element"
     primer_bind     complement(2641..2661)
                     /label=WPRE-R
                     /note="WPRE, reverse primer"
     CDS             complement(3059..3070)
                     /codon_start=1
                     /product="Factor Xa recognition and cleavage site"
                     /label=Factor Xa site
                     /translation="IEGR"
     polyA_signal    3208..3684
                     /label=hGH poly(A) signal
                     /note="human growth hormone polyadenylation signal"
     primer_bind     complement(3407..3426)
                     /label=hGH-PA-R
                     /note="Human growth hormone terminator, reverse primer"
     repeat_region   3724..3864
                     /label=AAV2 ITR
                     /note="inverted terminal repeat of adeno-associated virus
                     serotype 2"
     repeat_region   3724..3853
                     /label=AAV2 ITR
     rep_origin      3939..4394
                     /direction=RIGHT
                     /label=f1 ori
                     /note="f1 bacteriophage origin of replication; arrow
                     indicates direction of (+) strand synthesis"
     primer_bind     complement(4026..4045)
                     /label=F1ori-R
                     /note="F1 origin, reverse primer"
     primer_bind     4236..4257
                     /label=F1ori-F
                     /note="F1 origin, forward primer"
     primer_bind     complement(4411..4430)
                     /label=pRS-marker
                     /note="pRS vectors, use to sequence yeast selectable
                     marker"
     primer_bind     4530..4552
                     /label=pGEX 3'
                     /note="pGEX vectors, reverse primer"
     primer_bind     complement(4590..4608)
                     /label=pBRforEco
                     /note="pBR322 vectors, upsteam of EcoRI site, forward
                     primer"
     promoter        4676..4780
                     /gene="bla"
                     /label=AmpR promoter
     CDS             4781..5641
                     /codon_start=1
                     /gene="bla"
                     /product="beta-lactamase"
                     /label=AmpR
                     /note="confers resistance to ampicillin, carbenicillin, and
                     related antibiotics"
                     /translation="MSIQHFRVALIPFFAAFCLPVFAHPETLVKVKDAEDQLGARVGYI
                     ELDLNSGKILESFRPEERFPMMSTFKVLLCGAVLSRIDAGQEQLGRRIHYSQNDLVEYS
                     PVTEKHLTDGMTVRELCSAAITMSDNTAANLLLTTIGGPKELTAFLHNMGDHVTRLDRW
                     EPELNEAIPNDERDTTMPVAMATTLRKLLTGELLTLASRQQLIDWMEADKVAGPLLRSA
                     LPAGWFIADKSGAGERGSRGIIAALGPDGKPSRIVVIYTTGSQATMDERNRQIAEIGAS
                     LIKHW"
     primer_bind     complement(4999..5018)
                     /label=Amp-R
                     /note="Ampicillin resistance gene, reverse primer"
     rep_origin      5812..6400
                     /direction=RIGHT
                     /label=ori
                     /note="high-copy-number ColE1/pMB1/pBR322/pUC origin of
                     replication"
     primer_bind     6301..6320
                     /label=pBR322ori-F
                     /note="pBR322 origin, forward primer"
ORIGIN
        1 cctgcaggca gctgcgcgct cgctcgctca ctgaggccgc ccgggcgtcg ggcgaccttt
       61 ggtcgcccgg cctcagtgag cgagcgagcg cgcagagagg gagtggccaa ctccatcact
      121 aggggttcct gcggccgcac gcgttgggtc tgtcagaaca taaatcaata atttgccgat
      181 tttagtataa atcaataact accattagag tccataaatc aataaacacg tctcattttg
      241 ataaatcaat aaataggagt caccgttata aatcaataat ataggctcgg agatataaat
      301 caataagggg gtggtgaaat aataaatcaa taaacaacgg cttacataat aaatcaataa
      361 tcgcgtcacg tcttgataaa tcaataacat ggtctgttct gtataaatca ataaaaccct
      421 ctaccaagaa taaatcaata atggcccgat ctatatataa atcaataagg gacacgggcc
      481 cgaataaatc aataataaaa tacgctagga ataaatcaat aaaccataat acaatcaata
      541 aatcaataac cgcccctaca cgacataaat caataatgcc actagggacc tataaatcaa
      601 taactagcaa tgcttggcat aaatcaataa tttctcacga agataataaa tcaataactg
      661 agttgcgata gcataaatca ataagctcga gatctgcgat ctgcatctca attagtcagc
      721 aaccatagtc ccgcccctaa ctccgcccat cccgccccta actccgccca gttccgccca
      781 ttctccgccc catcgctgac taattttttt tatttatgca gaggccgagg ccgcctcggc
      841 ctctgagcta ttccagaagt agtgaggagg cttttttgga ggcctaggct tttgcaaagg
      901 atccgccacc atggattatg gaggcgccct gagtgccgtt gggcgcgagc tgctatttgt
      961 aacgaaccca gtagtcgtca atggctctgt acttgtgcct gaggaccagt gttactgcgc
     1021 gggctggatt gagtcgcgtg gcacaaacgg tgcccaaacg gcgtcgaacg tgctgcaatg
     1081 gcttgctgct ggcttctcca tcctactgct tatgttttac gcctaccaaa catggaagtc
     1141 aacctgcggc tgggaggaga tctatgtgtg cgctatcgag atggtcaagg tgattctcga
     1201 gttcttcttc gagtttaaga acccgtccat gctgtatcta gccacaggcc accgcgtcca
     1261 gtggttgcgt tacgccgagt ggcttctcac ctgcccggtc atttgcattc acctgtcaaa
     1321 cctgacgggc ttgtccaacg actacagcag gcgcaccatg ggtctgcttg tgtctgatat
     1381 tggcacaatt gtgtggggcg ccacttccgc catggccacc ggatacgtca aggtcatctt
     1441 cttctgcctg ggtctgtgtt atggtgctaa cacgttcttt cacgctgcca aggcctacat
     1501 cgagggttac cacaccgtgc cgaagggccg gtgtcgccag gtggtgactg gcatggcttg
     1561 gctcttcttc gtatcatggg gtatgttccc catcctgttc atcctcggcc ccgagggctt
     1621 cggcgtcctg agcgtgtacg gctccaccgt cggccacacc atcattgacc tgatgtcgaa
     1681 gaactgctgg ggtctgctcg gccactacct gcgcgtgctg atccacgagc atatcctcat
     1741 ccacggcgac attcgcaaga ccaccaaatt gaacattggt ggcactgaga ttgaggtcga
     1801 gacgctggtg gaggacgagg ccgaggctgg cgcggtaccc atggtgagca agggcgagga
     1861 gctgttcacc ggggtggtgc ccatcctggt cgagctggac ggcgacgtaa acggccacaa
     1921 gttcagcgtg tccggcgagg gcgagggcga tgccacctac ggcaagctga ccctgaagtt
     1981 catctgcacc accggcaagc tgcccgtgcc ctggcccacc ctcgtgacca ccctgaccta
     2041 cggcgtgcag tgcttcagcc gctaccccga ccacatgaag cagcacgact tcttcaagtc
     2101 cgccatgccc gaaggctacg tccaggagcg caccatcttc ttcaaggacg acggcaacta
     2161 caagacccgc gccgaggtga agttcgaggg cgacaccctg gtgaaccgca tcgagctgaa
     2221 gggcatcgac ttcaaggagg acggcaacat cctggggcac aagctggagt acaactacaa
     2281 cagccacaac gtctatatca tggccgacaa gcagaagaac ggcatcaagg tgaacttcaa
     2341 gatccgccac aacatcgagg acggcagcgt gcagctcgcc gaccactacc agcagaacac
     2401 ccccatcggc gacggccccg tgctgctgcc cgacaaccac tacctgagca cccagtccgc
     2461 cctgagcaaa gaccccaacg agaagcgcga tcacatggtc ctgctggagt tcgtgaccgc
     2521 cgccgggatc actctcggca tggacgagct gtacaagtga taagaattcg atatcaagct
     2581 tatcgataat caacctctgg attacaaaat ttgtgaaaga ttgactggta ttcttaacta
     2641 tgttgctcct tttacgctat gtggatacgc tgctttaatg cctttgtatc atgctattgc
     2701 ttcccgtatg gctttcattt tctcctcctt gtataaatcc tggttgctgt ctctttatga
     2761 ggagttgtgg cccgttgtca ggcaacgtgg cgtggtgtgc actgtgtttg ctgacgcaac
     2821 ccccactggt tggggcattg ccaccacctg tcagctcctt tccgggactt tcgctttccc
     2881 cctccctatt gccacggcgg aactcatcgc cgcctgcctt gcccgctgct ggacaggggc
     2941 tcggctgttg ggcactgaca attccgtggt gttgtcgggg aaatcatcgt cctttccttg
     3001 gctgctcgcc tatgttgcca cctggattct gcgcgggacg tccttctgct acgtcccttc
     3061 ggccctcaat ccagcggacc ttccttcccg cggcctgctg ccggctctgc ggcctcttcc
     3121 gcgtcttcgc cttcgccctc agacgagtcg gatctccctt tgggccgcct ccccgcatcg
     3181 ataccgagcg ctgctcgaga gatctacggg tggcatccct gtgacccctc cccagtgcct
     3241 ctcctggccc tggaagttgc cactccagtg cccaccagcc ttgtcctaat aaaattaagt
     3301 tgcatcattt tgtctgacta ggtgtccttc tataatatta tggggtggag gggggtggta
     3361 tggagcaagg ggcaagttgg gaagacaacc tgtagggcct gcggggtcta ttgggaacca
     3421 agctggagtg cagtggcaca atcttggctc actgcaatct ccgcctcctg ggttcaagcg
     3481 attctcctgc ctcagcctcc cgagttgttg ggattccagg catgcatgac caggctcagc
     3541 taatttttgt ttttttggta gagacggggt ttcaccatat tggccaggct ggtctccaac
     3601 tcctaatctc aggtgatcta cccaccttgg cctcccaaat tgctgggatt acaggcgtga
     3661 accactgctc ccttccctgt ccttctgatt ttgtaggtaa ccacgtgcgg accgagcggc
     3721 cgcaggaacc cctagtgatg gagttggcca ctccctctct gcgcgctcgc tcgctcactg
     3781 aggccgggcg accaaaggtc gcccgacgcc cgggctttgc ccgggcggcc tcagtgagcg
     3841 agcgagcgcg cagctgcctg caggggcgcc tgatgcggta ttttctcctt acgcatctgt
     3901 gcggtatttc acaccgcata nnnnnnnnnn nnnnnnnnnn nnnnnnnnnn nnnnnnnnnn
     3961 nnnnnnnnnn nnnnnnnnnn nnnnnnnnnn nnnnnnnnnn nnnnnnnnnn nnnnnnnnnn
     4021 nnnnnnnnnn nnnnnnnnnn nnnnnnnnnn nnnnnnnnnn nncnnnnnnn nnnnnnnnnn
     4081 nnnnnnnnnn nnnnnnnnnn nnnnnnnnnn nnnnnnnnnn nnnnnnnnnn nnnnnnnnnn
     4141 nnnnnnnnnn nnnnnnnnnn nnnnnnnnnn nnnnnnnnnn nnnnnnnnnn nnnnnnnnnn
     4201 nnnncctttg acgttggagt ccacgttctt taatagtgga ctcttgttcc aaactggaac
     4261 aacactcaac cctatctcgg gctattcttt tgatttataa gggattttgc cgatttcggc
     4321 ctattggtta aaaaatgagc tgatttaaca aaaatttaac gcgaatttta acaaaatatt
     4381 aacgtttaca attttatggt gcactctcag tacaatctgc tctgatgccg catagttaag
     4441 ccagccccga cacccgccaa cacccgctga cgcgccctga cgggcttgtc tgctcccggc
     4501 atccgcttac agacaagctg tgaccgtctc cgggagctgc atgtgtcaga ggttttcacc
     4561 gtcatcaccg aaacgcgcga gacgaaaggg cctcgtgata cgcctatttt tataggttaa
     4621 tgtcatgata ataatggttt cttagacgtc aggtggcact tttcggggaa atgtgcgcgg
     4681 aacccctatt tgtttatttt tctaaataca ttcaaatatg tatccgctca tgagacaata
     4741 accctgataa atgcttcaat aatattgaaa aaggaagagt atgagtattc aacatttccg
     4801 tgtcgccctt attccctttt ttgcggcatt ttgccttcct gtttttgctc acccagaaac
     4861 gctggtgaaa gtaaaagatg ctgaagatca gttgggtgca cgagtgggtt acatcgaact
     4921 ggatctcaac agcggtaaga tccttgagag ttttcgcccc gaagaacgtt ttccaatgat
     4981 gagcactttt aaagttctgc tatgtggcgc ggtattatcc cgtattgacg ccgggcaaga
     5041 gcaactcggt cgccgcatac actattctca gaatgacttg gttgagtact caccagtcac
     5101 agaaaagcat cttacggatg gcatgacagt aagagaatta tgcagtgctg ccataaccat
     5161 gagtgataac actgcggcca acttacttct gacaacgatc ggaggaccga aggagctaac
     5221 cgcttttttg cacaacatgg gggatcatgt aactcgcctt gatcgttggg aaccggagct
     5281 gaatgaagcc ataccaaacg acgagcgtga caccacgatg cctgtagcaa tggcaacaac
     5341 gttgcgcaaa ctattaactg gcgaactact tactctagct tcccggcaac aattaataga
     5401 ctggatggag gcggataaag ttgcaggacc acttctgcgc tcggcccttc cggctggctg
     5461 gtttattgct gataaatctg gagccggtga gcgtgggtct cgcggtatca ttgcagcact
     5521 ggggccagat ggtaagccct cccgtatcgt agttatctac acgacgggga gtcaggcaac
     5581 tatggatgaa cgaaatagac agatcgctga gataggtgcc tcactgatta agcattggta
     5641 actgtcagac caagtttact catatatact ttagattgat ttaaaacttc atttttaatt
     5701 taaaaggatc taggtgaaga tcctttttga taatctcatg accaaaatcc cttaacgtga
     5761 gttttcgttc cactgagcgt cagaccccgt agaaaagatc aaaggatctt cttgagatcc
     5821 tttttttctg cgcgtaatct gctgcttgca aacaaaaaaa ccaccgctac cagcggtggt
     5881 ttgtttgccg gatcaagagc taccaactct ttttccgaag gtaactggct tcagcagagc
     5941 gcagatacca aatactgtcc ttctagtgta gccgtagtta ggccaccact tcaagaactc
     6001 tgtagcaccg cctacatacc tcgctctgct aatcctgtta ccagtggctg ctgccagtgg
     6061 cgataagtcg tgtcttaccg ggttggactc aagacgatag ttaccggata aggcgcagcg
     6121 gtcgggctga acggggggtt cgtgcacaca gcccagcttg gagcgaacga cctacaccga
     6181 actgagatac ctacagcgtg agctatgaga aagcgccacg cttcccgaag ggagaaaggc
     6241 ggacaggtat ccggtaagcg gcagggtcgg aacaggagag cgcacgaggg agcttccagg
     6301 gggaaacgcc tggtatcttt atagtcctgt cgggtttcgc cacctctgac ttgagcgtcg
     6361 atttttgtga tgctcgtcag gggggcggag cctatggaaa aacgccagca acgcggcctt
     6421 tttacggttc ctggcctttt gctggccttt tgctcacatg t
//
