>Addgene plasmid #125945 | 45_pAAV-ProC10-CatCh-GFP-WPRE | addgene full sequence | sequence record 257278 | Addgene NGS Result
CGGCCGCACGCGTTGGGTCTGTCAGAACATAAATCAATAATTTGCCGATTTTAGTATAAATCAATAACTA
CCATTAGAGTCCATAAATCAATAAACACGTCTCATTTTGATAAATCAATAAATAGGAGTCACCGTTATAA
ATCAATAATATAGGCTCGGAGATATAAATCAATAAGGGGGTGGTGAAATAATAAATCAATAAACAACGGC
TTACATAATAAATCAATAATCGCGTCACGTCTTGATAAATCAATAACATGGTCTGTTCTGTATAAATCAA
TAAAACCCTCTACCAAGAATAAATCAATAATGGCCCGATCTATATATAAATCAATAAGGGACACGGGCCC
GAATAAATCAATAATAAAATACGCTAGGAATAAATCAATAAACCATAATACAATCAATAAATCAATAACC
TCCCCTACACGACATAAATCAATAATGCCACTAGGGACCTATAAATCAATAACTAGCAATGCTTGGCATA
AATCAATAATTTCTCACGAAGATAATAAATCAATAACTGAGTTGCGATAGCATAAATCAATAAGCTCGAG
ATCTGCGATCTGCATCTCAATTAGTCAGCAACCATAGTCCCGCCCCTAACTCCGCCCATCCCGCCCCTAA
CTCCGCCCAGTTCCGCCCATTCTCCGCCCCATCGCTGACTAATTTTTTTTATTTATGCAGAGGCCGAGGC
CGCCTCGGCCTCTGAGCTATTCCAGAAGTAGTGAGGAGGCTTTTTTGGAGGCCTAGGCTTTTGCAAAGGA
TCCGCCACCATGGATTATGGAGGCGCCCTGAGTGCCGTTGGGCGCGAGCTGCTATTTGTAACGAACCCAG
TAGTCGTCAATGGCTCTGTACTTGTGCCTGAGGACCAGTGTTACTGCGCGGGCTGGATTGAGTCGCGTGG
CACAAACGGTGCCCAAACGGCGTCGAACGTGCTGCAATGGCTTGCTGCTGGCTTCTCCATCCTACTGCTT
ATGTTTTACGCCTACCAAACATGGAAGTCAACCTGCGGCTGGGAGGAGATCTATGTGTGCGCTATCGAGA
TGGTCAAGGTGATTCTCGAGTTCTTCTTCGAGTTTAAGAACCCGTCCATGCTGTATCTAGCCACAGGCCA
CCGCGTCCAGTGGTTGCGTTACGCCGAGTGGCTTCTCACCTGCCCGGTCATTTGCATTCACCTGTCAAAC
CTGACGGGCTTGTCCAACGACTACAGCAGGCGCACCATGGGTCTGCTTGTGTCTGATATTGGCACAATTG
TGTGGGGCGCCACTTCCGCCATGGCCACCGGATACGTCAAGGTCATCTTCTTCTGCCTGGGTCTGTGTTA
TGGTGCTAACACGTTCTTTCACGCTGCCAAGGCCTACATCGAGGGTTACCACACCGTGCCGAAGGGCCGG
TGTCGCCAGGTGGTGACTGGCATGGCTTGGCTCTTCTTCGTATCATGGGGTATGTTCCCCATCCTGTTCA
TCCTCGGCCCCGAGGGCTTCGGCGTCCTGAGCGTGTACGGCTCCACCGTCGGCCACACCATCATTGACCT
GATGTCGAAGAACTGCTGGGGTCTGCTCGGCCACTACCTGCGCGTGCTGATCCACGAGCATATCCTCATC
CACGGCGACATTCGCAAGACCACCAAATTGAACATTGGTGGCACTGAGATTGAGGTCGAGACGCTGGTGG
AGGACGAGGCCGAGGCTGGCGCGGTACCCATGGTGAGCAAGGGCGAGGAGCTGTTCACCGGGGTGGTGCC
CATCCTGGTCGAGCTGGACGGCGACGTAAACGGCCACAAGTTCAGCGTGTCCGGCGAGGGCGAGGGCGAT
GCCACCTACGGCAAGCTGACCCTGAAGTTCATCTGCACCACCGGCAAGCTGCCCGTGCCCTGGCCCACCC
TCGTGACCACCCTGACCTACGGCGTGCAGTGCTTCAGCCGCTACCCCGACCACATGAAGCAGCACGACTT
CTTCAAGTCCGCCATGCCCGAAGGCTACGTCCAGGAGCGCACCATCTTCTTCAAGGACGACGGCAACTAC
AAGACCCGCGCCGAGGTGAAGTTCGAGGGCGACACCCTGGTGAACCGCATCGAGCTGAAGGGCATCGACT
TCAAGGAGGACGGCAACATCCTGGGGCACAAGCTGGAGTACAACTACAACAGCCACAACGTCTATATCAT
GGCCGACAAGCAGAAGAACGGCATCAAGGTGAACTTCAAGATCCGCCACAACATCGAGGACGGCAGCGTG
CAGCTCGCCGACCACTACCAGCAGAACACCCCCATCGGCGACGGCCCCGTGCTGCTGCCCGACAACCACT
ACCTGAGCACCCAGTCCGCCCTGAGCAAAGACCCCAACGAGAAGCGCGATCACATGGTCCTGCTGGAGTT
CGTGACCGCCGCCGGGATCACTCTCGGCATGGACGAGCTGTACAAGTGATAAGAATTCGATATCAAGCTT
ATCGATAATCAACCTCTGGATTACAAAATTTGTGAAAGATTGACTGGTATTCTTAACTATGTTGCTCCTT
TTACGCTATGTGGATACGCTGCTTTAATGCCTTTGTATCATGCTATTGCTTCCCGTATGGCTTTCATTTT
CTCCTCCTTGTATAAATCCTGGTTGCTGTCTCTTTATGAGGAGTTGTGGCCCGTTGTCAGGCAACGTGGC
GTGGTGTGCACTGTGTTTGCTGACGCAACCCCCACTGGTTGGGGCATTGCCACCACCTGTCAGCTCCTTT
CCGGGACTTTCGCTTTCCCCCTCCCTATTGCCACGGCGGAACTCATCGCCGCCTGCCTTGCCCGCTGCTG
GACAGGGGCTCGGCTGTTGGGCACTGACAATTCCGTGGTGTTGTCGGGGAAATCATCGTCCTTTCCTTGG
CTGCTCGCCTATGTTGCCACCTGGATTCTGCGCGGGACGTCCTTCTGCTACGTCCCTTCGGCCCTCAATC
CAGCGGACCTTCCTTCCCGCGGCCTGCTGCCGGCTCTGCGGCCTCTTCCGCGTCTTCGCCTTCGCCCTCA
GACGAGTCGGATCTCCCTTTGGGCCGCCTCCCCGCATCGATACCGAGCGCTGCTCGAGAGATCTACGGGT
GGCATCCCTGTGACCCCTCCCCAGTGCCTCTCCTGGCCCTGGAAGTTGCCACTCCAGTGCCCACCAGCCT
TGTCCTAATAAAATTAAGTTGCATCATTTTGTCTGACTAGGTGTCCTTCTATAATATTATGGGGTGGAGG
GGGGTGGTATGGAGCAAGGGGCAAGTTGGGAAGACAACCTGTAGGGCCTGCGGGGTCTATTGGGAACCAA
GCTGGAGTGCAGTGGCACAATCTTGGCTCACTGCAATCTCCGCCTCCTGGGTTCAAGCGATTCTCCTGCC
TCAGCCTCCCGAGTTGTTGGGATTCCAGGCATGCATGACCAGGCTCAGCTAATTTTTGTTTTTTTGGTAG
AGACGGGGTTTCACCATATTGGCCAGGCTGGTCTCCAACTCCTAATCTCAGGTGATCTACCCACCTTGGC
CTCCCAAATTGCTGGGATTACAGGCGTGAACCACTGCTCCCTTCCCTGTCCTTCTGATTTTGTAGGTAAC
CACGTGCGGACCGAGCGGCCGCAGGAACCCCTAGTGATGGAGTTGGCCACTCCCTCTCTGCGCGCTCGCT
CGCTCACTGAGGCCGGGCGACCAAAGGTCGCCCGACGCCCGGGCTTTGCCCGGGCGGCCTCAGTGAGCGA
GCGAGCGCGCAGCTGCCTGCAGGGGCGCCTGATGCGGTATTTTCTCCTTACGCATCTGTGCGGTATTTCA
CACCGCATA
[95 nt withheld, positions 3790-3884]
T
[46 nt withheld, positions 3886-3931]
C
[141 nt withheld, positions 3933-4073]
CCTTTGACGTTGGAGTCCACGTTCTTTAATAGTGGACTCTTGTTCCAAACTGGAACAACACTCAACTCTA
TCTCGGGCTATTCTTTTGATTTATAAGGGATTTTGCCGATTTCGGTCTATTGGTTAAAAAATGAGCTGAT
TTAACAAAAATTTAACGCGAATTTTAACAAAATATTAACGTTTACAATTTTATGGTGCACTCTCAGTACA
ATCTGCTCTGATGCCGCATAGTTAAGCCAGCCCCGACACCCGCCAACACCCGCTGACGCGCCCTGACGGG
CTTGTCTGCTCCCGGCATCCGCTTACAGACAAGCTGTGACCGTCTCCGGGAGCTGCATGTGTCAGAGGTT
TTCACCGTCATCACCGAAACGCGCGAGACGAAAGGGCCTCGTGATACGCCTATTTTTATAGGTTAATGTC
ATGATAATAATGGTTTCTTAGACGTCAGGTGGCACTTTTCGGGGAAATGTGCGCGGAACCCCTATTTGTT
TATTTTTCTAAATACATTCAAATATGTATCCGCTCATGAGACAATAACCCTGATAAATGCTTCAATAATA
TTGAAAAAGGAAGAGTATGAGTATTCAACATTTCCGTGTCGCCCTTATTCCCTTTTTTGCGGCATTTTGC
CTTCCTGTTTTTGCTCACCCAGAAACGCTGGTGAAAGTAAAAGATGCTGAAGATCAGTTGGGTGCACGAG
TGGGTTACATCGAACTGGATCTCAACAGCGGTAAGATCCTTGAGAGTTTTCGCCCCGAAGAACGTTTTCC
AATGATGAGCACTTTTAAAGTTCTGCTATGTGGCGCGGTATTATCCCGTATTGACGCCGGGCAAGAGCAA
CTCGGTCGCCGCATACACTATTCTCAGAATGACTTGGTTGAGTACTCACCAGTCACAGAAAAGCATCTTA
CGGATGGCATGACAGTAAGAGAATTATGCAGTGCTGCCATAACCATGAGTGATAACACTGCGGCCAACTT
ACTTCTGACAACGATCGGAGGACCGAAGGAGCTAACCGCTTTTTTGCACAACATGGGGGATCATGTAACT
CGCCTTGATCGTTGGGAACCGGAGCTGAATGAAGCCATACCAAACGACGAGCGTGACACCACGATGCCTG
TAGCAATGGCAACAACGTTGCGCAAACTATTAACTGGCGAACTACTTACTCTAGCTTCCCGGCAACAATT
AATAGACTGGATGGAGGCGGATAAAGTTGCAGGACCACTTCTGCGCTCGGCCCTTCCGGCTGGCTGGTTT
ATTGCTGATAAATCTGGAGCCGGTGAGCGTGGGTCTCGCGGTATCATTGCAGCACTGGGGCCAGATGGTA
AGCCCTCCCGTATCGTAGTTATCTACACGACGGGGAGTCAGGCAACTATGGATGAACGAAATAGACAGAT
CGCTGAGATAGGTGCCTCACTGATTAAGCATTGGTAACTGTCAGACCAAGTTTACTCATATATACTTTAG
ATTGATTTAAAACTTCATTTTTAATTTAAAAGGATCTAGGTGAAGATCCTTTTTGATAATCTCATGACCA
AAATCCCTTAACGTGAGTTTTCGTTCCACTGAGCGTCAGACCCCGTAGAAAAGATCAAAGGATCTTCTTG
AGATCCTTTTTTTCTGCGCGTAATCTGCTGCTTGCAAACAAAAAAACCACCGCTACCAGCGGTGGTTTGT
TTGCCGGATCAAGAGCTACCAACTCTTTTTCCGAAGGTAACTGGCTTCAGCAGAGCGCAGATACCAAATA
CTGTTCTTCTAGTGTAGCCGTAGTTAGGCCACCACTTCAAGAACTCTGTAGCACCGCCTACATACCTCGC
TCTGCTAATCCTGTTACCAGTGGCTGCTGCCAGTGGCGATAAGTCGTGTCTTACCGGGTTGGACTCAAGA
CGATAGTTACCGGATAAGGCGCAGCGGTCGGGCTGAACGGGGGGTTCGTGCACACAGCCCAGCTTGGAGC
GAACGACCTACACCGAACTGAGATACCTACAGCGTGAGCTATGAGAAAGCGCCACGCTTCCCGAAGGGAG
AAAGGCGGACAGGTATCCGGTAAGCGGCAGGGTCGGAACAGGAGAGCGCACGAGGGAGCTTCCAGGGGGA
AACGCCTGGTATCTTTATAGTCCTGTCGGGTTTCGCCACCTCTGACTTGAGCGTCGATTTTTGTGATGCT
CGTCAGGGGGGCGGAGCCTATGGAAAAACGCCAGCAACGCGGCCTTTTTACGGTTCCTGGCCTTTTGCTG
GCCTTTTGCTCACATGTCCTGCAGGCAGCTGCGCGCTCGCTCGCTCACTGAGGCCGCCCGGGCGTCGGGC
GACCTTTGGTCGCCCGGCCTCAGTGAGCGAGCGAGCGCGCAGAGAGGGAGTGGCCAACTCCATCACTAGG
GGTTCCTG
Features (pLannotate 1.2.2; 16 found; start..end, strand, type, name):
    571..767     +  promoter       SV40 promoter: SV40 early promoter
    780..1705    +  CDS            ChR2 (fragment): N-terminal fragment of channelrhodopsin-2 from the alga Chlamydomonas reinhardtii (Nagel et al., 2003) blue light-activated cation channel
   1710..2426    +  CDS            EGFP: EGFP is a basic (constitutively fluorescent) green fluorescent protein published in 1996, derived from Aequorea victoria. It is reported to be a rapidly-maturing weak dimer with moderate acid sensitivity.
   2433..2457    +  misc_feature   MCS (fragment): pBluescript multiple cloning site
   2457..3045    +  misc_feature   WPRE: woodchuck hepatitis virus posttranscriptional regulatory element
   3077..3553    +  polyA_signal   hGH poly(A) signal: human growth hormone polyadenylation signal
   3593..3733    +  repeat_region  AAV2 ITR: inverted terminal repeat of adeno-associated virus serotype 2 inverted
   3738..3789    -  misc_feature   bom (fragment): basis of mobility region from pBR322
   3808..4263    +  rep_origin     f1 ori (sequence partly withheld): f1 bacteriophage origin of replication; arrow indicates direction of (+) strand synthesis
   4264..4313    -  misc_feature   bom (fragment): basis of mobility region from pBR322
   4415..4450    -  CDS            rop (fragment): Rop protein, which maintains plasmids at low copy number; rop
   4545..4649    +  promoter       AmpR promoter: bla
   4650..5510    +  CDS            AmpR: β-lactamase; bla; confers resistance to ampicillin, carbenicillin, and related antibiotics
   5681..6269    +  rep_origin     ori: high-copy-number ColE1/pMB1/pBR322/pUC origin of replication
   6342..6369    +  repeat_region  AAV2 ITR (fragment): inverted terminal repeat of adeno-associated virus serotype 2 inverted
   6398..6425    +  repeat_region  AAV2 ITR (fragment): inverted terminal repeat of adeno-associated virus serotype 2 inverted
