[The description below was written by a language model from this plasmid's Addgene catalogue record, the feature table of its GenBank file and pLannotate feature annotations shown in this document.]
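Description:
45_pAAV-ProC10-CatCh-GFP-WPRE is a 6,461 bp AAV transfer plasmid built on a pAAV backbone, in which two AAV2 inverted terminal repeats flank the expression cassette so that it can be packaged into recombinant AAV particles when replication and capsid functions are supplied separately. In bacteria it is maintained through a high-copy ColE1/pUC-type origin and selected with ampicillin via the beta-lactamase gene. An f1 phage origin is also present in the backbone. The recommended recombination-deficient growth strain is consistent with the need to keep the repeat-rich ITRs intact.

The payload is CatCh-GFP, a fusion of the L132C variant of channelrhodopsin-2 (a blue light-gated cation channel from Chlamydomonas reinhardtii) to EGFP, so expressing cells become light-sensitive and are also fluorescently labelled. The catalogue gives the promoter as ProC10, one of a series of synthetic promoters. ProC10 is not annotated as such in either feature table. The region between the left ITR and the Kozak sequence is only partly annotated, with an SV40 early promoter/origin segment directly upstream of the coding sequence, which may represent a minimal promoter component of the synthetic design, although the record does not say so. Downstream, a WPRE enhances transcript stability and expression, and a human growth hormone polyadenylation signal terminates the transcript. A short Factor Xa site annotated on the reverse strand within the WPRE is probably an incidental sequence match.

The stated purpose is to target expression to neuronal and glial cell types in the retina of mice, non-human primates and humans. The record does not state which cell type ProC10 favours.
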