Addgene plasmid #125945: 45_pAAV-ProC10-CatCh-GFP-WPRE
Purpose: Targeting expression to neuronal and glial cell types in mice, non-human primates, and human retina
Depositing lab: Botond Roska. Depositing organization: Friedrich Miescher Institute for Biomedical Research. Publication: Targeting neuronal and glial cell types with synthetic promoter AAVs in mice, non-human primates and humans. Juttner J, Szabo A, Gross-Scherf B, Morikawa RK, Rompani SB, Hantz P, Szikra T, Esposti F, Cowan CS, Bharioke A, Patino-Alvarez CP, Keles O, Kusnyerik A, Azoulay T, Hartl D, Krebs AR, Schubeler D, Hajdu RI, Lukats A, Nemeth J, Nagy ZZ, Wu KC, Wu RH, Xiang L, Fang XL, Jin ZB, Goldblum D, Hasler PW, Scholl HPN, Krol J, Roska B. Nat Neurosci. 2019 Jul 8. pii: 10.1038/s41593-019-0431-2. doi: 10.1038/s41593-019-0431-2. PubMed 31285614.
Backbone
  Vector backbone: pAAV
  Vector type: AAV
Growth in bacteria
  Bacterial resistance: Ampicillin, 100 μg/mL
  Growth temperature: 37°C
  Growth strain: NEB Stable
  Copy number: High Copy
Gene/Insert
  Gene/Insert name: CatCh-GFP (alt name: ChR2(L132C)-EGFP)
  Species: Synthetic
  Promoter: ProC10
  Cloning method: Restriction Enzyme; 5′ cloning site Unknown (unknown if destroyed); 3′ cloning site Unknown (unknown if destroyed)
Terms and licenses: Academic/Nonprofit Terms; Industry Terms: Not Available to Industry
Depositor comments: Please visit https://www.biorxiv.org/content/early/2018/10/04/434720.full.pdf for BioRxiv preprint
How to cite: 45_pAAV-ProC10-CatCh-GFP-WPRE was a gift from Botond Roska (Addgene plasmid # 125945 ; http://n2t.net/addgene:125945 ; RRID:Addgene_125945)
